Addgene plasmid #197245: pSF11-wmRhubarb713-T2A-HO1
Purpose: Expresses the protein of wmRhubarb713-T2A-HO1 in neurons of C elegan
Depositing lab: Kiryl Piatkevich. Depositing organization: Westlake University. Publication: Quantitative assessment of near-infrared fluorescent proteins. Zhang H, Papadaki S, Sun X, Wang X, Drobizhev M, Yao L, Rehbock M, Koster RW, Wu L, Namikawa K, Piatkevich KD. Nat Methods. 2023 Sep 4. doi: 10.1038/s41592-023-01975-z. PubMed 37666982.
Backbone
  Vector backbone: pSF11
  Vector type: Worm Expression
Growth in bacteria
  Bacterial resistance: Ampicillin, 100 μg/mL
  Growth temperature: 37°C
  Growth strain: NEB Stable
  Copy number: High Copy
Gene/Insert
  Gene/Insert name: wmRhubarb713-T2A-HO1
  Species: C. elegans (nematode)
  Cloning method: Gibson Cloning
Terms and licenses: Academic/Nonprofit Terms; Industry Terms: Not Available to Industry
Depositor comments: Please visit https://www.researchsquare.com/article/rs-797586/v1 for preprint.
How to cite: pSF11-wmRhubarb713-T2A-HO1 was a gift from Kiryl Piatkevich (Addgene plasmid # 197245 ; http://n2t.net/addgene:197245 ; RRID:Addgene_197245)
