[The description below was written by a language model from this plasmid's Addgene catalogue record and pLannotate feature annotations shown in this document.]
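Description:
pSF11-wmRhubarb713-T2A-HO1 is a worm expression plasmid built on the pSF11 backbone and intended to express a near-infrared fluorescent reporter in neurons of C. elegans. It is propagated in E. coli as a high-copy plasmid through a ColE1/pUC-type origin and selected with ampicillin via the β-lactamase gene and its native promoter. Remnants of standard cloning-vector sequence (lac promoter and operator, CAP binding site, and fragments of lacI, rop, bom and a pUC multiple cloning site) are also annotated, but they are not part of the worm expression unit.

The payload, assembled by Gibson cloning, is a single open reading frame encoding mRhubarb713 followed by heme oxygenase 1 (annotated by similarity to human HMOX1). The "w" prefix and the C. elegans species entry may indicate a worm-adapted coding sequence, though the record does not say so. mRhubarb713 is a bacteriophytochrome-derived protein from Rhodopseudomonas palustris that fluoresces only when bound to biliverdin. The name indicates a T2A peptide between the two coding regions, consistent with the short unannotated gap between them. T2A causes ribosomal skipping, so the two proteins are produced separately from one transcript. HO1 cleaves heme to generate biliverdin, supplying the chromophore in the same cells that make the reporter.

The neuronal promoter is not identified. The roughly 2.8 kb upstream of the reporter carries only very short fragment matches (CeU6, CEN4) that are probably spurious, and the aex-5 fragment downstream is similarly uninterpretable. The sequence is also labelled a partial NGS result. The associated work concerns quantitative comparison of near-infrared fluorescent proteins, suggesting use in benchmarking this reporter in vivo.
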