Features (pLannotate 1.2.2; 15 found; start..end, strand, type, name):
    338..354     +  promoter       CeU6 promoter (fragment): promoter for the C. elegans R07E5.16 U6 snRNA gene (Dickinson et al., 2013)
   2326..2342    +  misc_feature   CEN4 (fragment): S. cerevisiae CEN4 centromere
   2724..2741    -  misc_feature   MCS (fragment): pUC18/19 multiple cloning site
   2837..3886    +  CDS            mRhubarb713: mRhubarb713 is a basic (constitutively fluorescent) near ir fluorescent protein published in 2019, derived from Rhodopseudomonas palustris. It requires the cofactor biliverdin for fluorescence.
   3962..4978    +  CDS            HMOX1: HMOX1_HUMAN - Also known as HO, HO1. Experimental evidence at protein level: Swiss-Prot protein existence level 1. Heme oxygenase cleaves the heme ring at the alpha methene bridge to form biliverdin. Biliverdin is subsequently converted to bilirubin by biliverdin reductase. Under physiological conditions, the activity of heme oxygenase is highest in the spleen, where senescent erythrocytes are sequestrated and destroyed. Exhibits cytoprotective effects since excess of free heme sensitizes cells to undergo apoptosis. From Homo sapiens (Human).
   5492..5644    +  CDS            aex-5 (fragment): AEX5_CAEEL - Also known as kpc-3 From Caenorhabditis elegans.
   5771..5806    +  CDS            rop (fragment): Rop protein, which maintains plasmids at low copy number; rop
   5908..6007    +  misc_feature   bom (fragment): basis of mobility region from pBR322
   6109..6213    +  promoter       AmpR promoter: bla
   6214..7074    +  CDS            AmpR: β-lactamase; bla; confers resistance to ampicillin, carbenicillin, and related antibiotics
   7245..7833    +  rep_origin     ori: high-copy-number ColE1/pMB1/pBR322/pUC origin of replication
   8016..8108    +  CDS            lacI (fragment): lac repressor; lacI; The lac repressor binds to the lac operator to inhibit transcription in E. coli. This inhibition can be relieved by adding lactose or isopropyl-β-D-thiogalactopyranoside (IPTG).
   8121..8142    +  protein_bind   CAP binding site: CAP binding activates transcription in the presence of cAMP. E. coli catabolite activator protein
   8157..8187    +  promoter       lac promoter: promoter for the E. coli lac operon
   8195..8211    +  protein_bind   lac operator: The lac repressor binds to the lac operator to inhibit transcription in E. coli. This inhibition can be relieved by adding lactose or isopropyl-β-D-thiogalactopyranoside (IPTG). lac repressor encoded by lacI
>Addgene plasmid #197245 | pSF11-wmRhubarb713-T2A-HO1 | addgene full sequence | sequence record 387271 | Addgene Partial NGS Result
ATGACCATGATTACGCCAAGCTTGCATGCGCGGCCGCACTGACTGGGCCGGCCGGATCCATAGGTATGCC
TGTCATTCTCTATTTTTAAACGTTCCTGCAGCAGTAGCACAACAGAGCCAGCAGTTTTCCTCTTCTTCTC
CATCTTCTTCTGCTTCTTCCTCTCTTCCCAAAAAAAAAAAAAAAAAAAAAAGTGAGGGGGCTCCCTGCCC
CCCCCCCCCTCCCCCCCCCCTCTTCTCCTTGAAGCTCATCCAGACGTCGCTGTCCTCCTCCTCCTCGTCC
CCGGGGCGCTGTGTGTGTGTGTGTGTGCTCCGTGAGCATGTAGCAGCTTCAGCCCATTTAAAGGCGCACA
CTCTCTGCATCTCTGCGTGTCTCGACACTCGTTTTTTCTCTTCTTTTCTGCTGCACACACACACACACAC
ACACACACGCTCATGCCAGAGCACTTCTTGCTCCGGGGGGCTCCGCGCGGAGCCCGAGAGGACCTCCTCC
TCCTTTTTCTTCTTCGCTTTTTAGTTCTTCTTGCCTCGGTCTCGCCCCTTGTTTTGCTCTCCATGTAGTA
TATACATCTGGGTGTGTGTGTGTGTGTGCACCTTTGGAGCATTTTTTGAACCTTTCCAGAACTTTGGAGC
AACATTTTCAGCTTGTTCAGTGCACTTTTTAGGCTGAAAATCCTATTTTTAGGTTTTCGAAAGTTTTTTT
GGAGCATTTTTCGTGCAATTTAGGTGCAAAATTAAAAAAAAGGGTTTTGTAGTGAATTAAAATTTTTTTG
AAACTTTCGCCTTTTTAAAAAAATGTTTCTAATATCTTTAAAAATTGGAATATTTTGGAAAACAATTTGT
TTTCAATTGGCAATTTATTAATTCTGAGCTTCTGAGCGTAAATTTTTTTTTATTTTGGAGCAATTCTGAG
ATGTCTTAGTGCATTTTTCGGGCATACATAAAAAAAAATTTATCTTAATAATAAAAACCTTAAATTTAGG
CTTCACCGTCTGGAAATTCAATTTTTTCAGCTGAAAAACTTTCAAAAAAAAAAAAATTAAATTTTCACAT
TTATTTTCTCTGGAATTTTGGAGCAATTTCAAAGCTGTCTTAGTGCATTTTTAGTACACAAATATTTTTT
CATTTTTCTTAAATTTTAATAATCTAAGCTTAAATAAAGGCTTCACCGTCTGAAAATGCAACTTTTTTCA
GATGAAATATTAAAAAAAAAACCTCTTTTATTAATTTTGTGCTCCAAACTTTCCCACGGTACGCAAATCA
TGTAATATGTACTTTTAAACATTATTTTTCCAATCAAAAATATCCAACAGCTTATACTTACAATTTGAAA
ACTTTTATTAAAATATCAAAAAAATTTTTTTTGTTTTTAATTTCGAATTATTTTAAACTGGTTGTAACTT
TTTTCCCTGTCGGCGCCAATTAACAAAATACGTAGAATTTTGCGCTTATTGTTTTGTTAGTTAACAAATT
TTTGACAACTTTCTTATCAGCTGAGATTTAGGTGTTTCAGTTCGCAATCTGCGTCTCTCCTTGCTCTCCT
CTATTTTAAAACCCCCATAACTTTGTTCTTGTGAGAGTTATCAAAAAATTGTCAACTAACAAAATATAGA
GCACAAAAATATGCACATTTTGTATGTTGACAATTTTTTGATACCTTTTTTAGTTTTCGAGATATCTTAG
TTTTAGTTTAGCTGTACCTTTTTCTGGCAAAAAACTTCCAAATTTCGGCAATTTTTCGGCAAATTTCCCG
GCAAATTTCGCCAAGTACATCGGGCTCTCAGACAAGTGGTCTGTGAGTGGAAGTCGATAAAAGTAGTTTA
CGTGCTCTCCGTCCCCCCGCTTCTTCTCCGTCTCTGCTTCTATTTCTCCATTGACTAGTCCCACTACTTT
TTACGGGGCGGAGGGCTCTCTTGCACTCCAGCTTCTTCTCTTTTTGTGCTCTTTTTTGCCCGTATGTGGG
TGCTCATTTATTTTTCTTTGGTTTTAAAATAAATTCGGTTTATTAGGCTACTCGTAAAAATGAAGAAAAA
ACTTCAAATTCAAACGACATTAAAAAAAAATTTAATAAAAATTTTTTGAATTGCTCAAAAGCCCCACCTA
TATATATATATAGCTCCGCCTACTTCTCGCACAGACCCCGCCCACTTTTTGACTCCGCCCCCTTATTGGC
AAAAGTTCTTGAAAAAAATAAAAATAAAAATTCAAATTGAAACAATTTTTTTTTAATGAAGTAGTTTTTT
TCTAAATTGATGAAAATTTCTAAACAGTTTACAAGCACCGCCCACTTTTTGACTCCGCCCCTTTGTTGGA
AAAATTCTTGTAAAAAAAAATAAAAAATAAAAGCTTCTCTTTCAAACGATTTTTAGTTGGTCTTTGTATG
AAAAGTTTTTTTCCTAAAATAGAAATGTCTGAATAATTTGCAAGCTCCGCCCTTTTCTTACCCAGACTCC
GCCCCTTTATTGACTAATTTTTTTTTGTCCATTTACCTGAAGTTCAAAAAAAAAATTTACAGTTTCATAG
AGTAATAATTTTTCAAAAATCTCTTTTTCCAATGTTTAATGTGTCATTATAAACCCGCCCAGTTTTAAGC
TCCGCCCATTTAGGCCCCGCCCATTTATGACCCAAATATTTTTTTCTCTATTCACCCGTGGATTTCCCTC
CAACAAGTTACCCCAAAAATAAAAATAAAAATTCCTGCAGGCGCCCACCGGGATCCGGCGCGCCTCTAGA
GGATCCCCGGGATTGGCCAAAGGACCCAAAGGTATGTTTCGAATGATACTAACATAACATAGAACATTTT
CAGGAGGACCCTTGGCTAGCGTCGACGGTACCAAAAATGGCCGAGGGATCCGTCGCCCGTCAACCAGACC
TTCTTACCTGCGACGACGAGCCAATCCACATCCCAGGAGCCATCCAGCCACACGGACTTCTTCTTGCCCT
TGCCGCCGACATGACCATCGTCGCCGGATCCGACAACCTTCCAGAGCTTACCGGACTTGCCATCGGAGCC
CTTATCGGACGTTCCGCCGCCGACGTCTTCGACTCCGAGACCCACAACCGCCTTACCATCGCCCTTGCCG
AGCCAGGAGCCGCCGTCGGAGCCCCAATCACCGTCGGATTCACCATGCGCAAGGTAAGTTTAAACATATA
TATACTAACTAACCCTGATTATTTAAATTTTCAGGACGCCGGATTCATCGGATCCTGGCACCGTCACGAC
CAACTTATCTTCCTTGAGCTTGAGCCACCACAACGCGACGTCGCCGAGCCACAAGCCTTCTTCCGCCACA
CCAACTCCGCCATCCGTCGTCTTCAAGCCGCCGAGACCCTTGAGTCCGCCTGCGCCGCCGCCGCCCAAGA
GGTCCGCAAGGTAAGTTTAAACAGTTCGGTACTAACTAACCATACATATTTAAATTTTCAGATCACCGGA
TTCGACCGCGTCATGATCTACCGTTTCGCCTCCGACTTCTCCGGAGAGGTCATCGCCGAGGACCGTTGCG
CCGAGGTCGAGTCCAACCTTGGACTTCACTACCCAGCCTCCACCGTCCCAGCCCAAGCCCGCCGCCTTTA
CACCATCAACCCAGTCCGCATCATCCCAGACATCAACTACCGCCCAGTCCCAGTCACCCCAGACCTTAAC
CCAGTCACCGGACGCCCAATCGACCTTTCCTTCGCCATCCTTCGTTCCGTCTCCCCAGTCCACCTTGAGT
TCATGCGCAACATCGGAATGCACGGAACCATGTCCATCTCCATCCTTCGCGGAGAGCGTCTTTGGGGACT
TATCGTCTGCCACCACCGCACCCCATACTACGTCGACCTTGACGGACGTCAAGCCTGCGAGCTTGTCGCC
CAAGTCCTTGCCCGTGCCATCGGAGTCATGGAGGAGGGATACGACATCGGATCCGGAGAGGGACGCGGAT
CCCTTCTTACCTGCGGAGATGTTGAGGAAAACCCAGGACCAATGGAGCGCCCACAACCAGATTCTATGCC
ACAAGACCTTTCCGAGGCCCTTAAGGAGGCTACCAAGGAGGTTCACACCCAAGCTGAGAACGCTGAGTTC
ATGCGCAACTTCCAAAAGGGACAAGTTACCCGTGATGGATTCAAGCTTGTCATGGCTTCCCTCTACCACA
TCTACGTCGCTCTTGAGGAGGAGATCGAGCGCAACAAGGTAAGTTTAAACATATATATACTAACTAACCC
TGATTATTTAAATTTTCAGGAGTCTCCAGTTTTCGCTCCAGTTTACTTCCCAGAAGAGCTCCACCGTAAG
GCTGCCCTTGAGCAAGACCTTGCCTTCTGGTATGGACCACGCTGGCAAGAAGTTATCCCATACACTCCAG
CTATGCAACGCTACGTTAAGCGTCTTCACGAGGTCGGACGTACCGAGCCAGAGCTTCTTGTCGCTCACGC
TTACACCCGTTACCTTGGAGACCTTTCCGGAGGACAAGTCCTTAAGGTAAGTTTAAACAGTTCGGTACTA
ACTAACCATACATATTTAAATTTTCAGAAGATCGCTCAAAAGGCTCTTGACCTTCCATCTTCCGGAGAGG
GACTTGCCTTCTTCACTTTCCCAAACATCGCTTCTGCCACTAAGTTCAAGCAACTTTACCGCTCTCGTAT
GAACTCTCTTGAGATGACCCCAGCTGTCCGCCAACGTGTCATCGAGGAGGCTAAGGTAAGTTTAAACATG
ATTTTACTAACTAACTAATCTGATTTAAATTTTCAGACCGCTTTCCTTCTTAACATCCAACTTTTCGAAG
AGCTTCAAGAGCTTCTTACCCACGACACCAAGGACCAATCTCCATCCCGTGCCCCAGGACTTCGTCAACG
TGCCTCCAACAAGGTCCAAGATTCCGCTCCAGTTGAGACTCCACGTGGAAAGCCACCACTTAACACCCGT
TCCCAAGCCCCACTTCTTCGTTGGGTCCTTACCCTCTCCTTCCTTGTCGCCACCGTCGCTGTCGGACTTT
ACGCCATGTAAGAGCTCCGCATCGGCCGCTGTCATCAGATCGCCATCTCGCGCCCGTGCCTCTGACTTCT
AAGTCCAATTACTCTTCAACATCCCTACATGCTCTTTCTCCCTGTGCTCCCACCCCCTATTTTTGTTATT
ATCAAAAAACTTCTCTTAATTTCTTTGTTTTTTAGCTTCTTTTAAGTCACCTCTAACAATGAAATTGTGT
AGATTCAAAAATAGAATTAATTCGTAATAAAAAGTCGAAAAAAATTGTGCTCCCTCCCCCCATTAATAAT
AATTCTATCCCAAAATCTACACAATGTTCTGTGTACACTTCTTATGTTTTTTACTTCTGATAAATTTTTT
TGAAACATCATAGAAAAAACCGCACACAAAATACCTTATCATATGTTACGTTTCAGTTTATGACCGCAAT
TTTTATTTCTTCGCACGTCTGGGCCTCTCATGACGTCAAATCATGCTCATCGTGAAAAAGTTTTGGAGTA
TTTTTGGAATTTTTCAATCAAGTGAAAGTTTATGAAATTAATTTTCCTGCTTTTGCTTTTTGGGGTTTCC
CCTATTGTTTGTCAAGATTTCGAGGACGGCGTTTTTCTTGCTAAAATCACAAGTATTGATGAGCACGATG
CAAGAAAGATCGGAAGAAGGTTTGGGTTTGAGGCTCAGTGGAAGGTGAGTAGAAGTTGATAATTTGAAAG
TGGAGTAGTGTCTATGGGGTTTTTGCCTTAAATGACAGAATACATTCCCAATATACCAAACATAACTGTT
TCTACTAGTCGGCCGTACGGGCCCTTTCGTCTCGCGCGTTTCGGTGATGACGGTGAAAACCTCTGACACA
TGCAGCTCCCGGAGACGGTCACAGCTTGTCTGTAAGCGGATGCCGGGAGCAGACAAGCCCGTCAGGGCGC
GTCAGCGGGTGTTGGCGGGTGTCGGGGCTGGCTTAACTATGCGGCATCAGAGCAGATTGTACTGAGAGTG
CACCATATGCGGTGTGAAATACCGCACAGATGCGTAAGGAGAAAATACCGCATCAGGCGGCCTTAATTAA
GGGCCTCGTGATACGCCTATTTTTATAGGTTAATGTCATGATAATAATGGTTTCTTAGACGTCAGGTGGC
ACTTTTCGGGGAAATGTGCGCGGAACCCCTATTTGTTTATTTTTCTAAATACATTCAAATATGTATCCGC
TCATGAGACAATAACCCTGATAAATGCTTCAATAATATTGAAAAAGGAAGAGTATGAGTATTCAACATTT
CCGTGTCGCCCTTATTCCCTTTTTTGCGGCATTTTGCCTTCCTGTTTTTGCTCACCCAGAAACGCTGGTG
AAAGTAAAAGATGCTGAAGATCAGTTGGGTGCACGAGTGGGTTACATCGAACTGGATCTCAACAGCGGTA
AGATCCTTGAGAGTTTTCGCCCCGAAGAACGTTTTCCAATGATGAGCACTTTTAAAGTTCTGCTATGTGG
CGCGGTATTATCCCGTATTGACGCCGGGCAAGAGCAACTCGGTCGCCGCATACACTATTCTCAGAATGAC
TTGGTTGAGTACTCACCAGTCACAGAAAAGCATCTTACGGATGGCATGACAGTAAGAGAATTATGCAGTG
CTGCCATAACCATGAGTGATAACACTGCGGCCAACTTACTTCTGACAACGATCGGAGGACCGAAGGAGCT
AACCGCTTTTTTGCACAACATGGGGGATCATGTAACTCGCCTTGATCGTTGGGAACCGGAGCTGAATGAA
GCCATACCAAACGACGAGCGTGACACCACGATGCCTGTAGCAATGGCAACAACGTTGCGCAAACTATTAA
CTGGCGAACTACTTACTCTAGCTTCCCGGCAACAATTAATAGACTGGATGGAGGCGGATAAAGTTGCAGG
ACCACTTCTGCGCTCGGCCCTTCCGGCTGGCTGGTTTATTGCTGATAAATCTGGAGCCGGTGAGCGTGGG
TCTCGCGGTATCATTGCAGCACTGGGGCCAGATGGTAAGCCCTCCCGTATCGTAGTTATCTACACGACGG
GGAGTCAGGCAACTATGGATGAACGAAATAGACAGATCGCTGAGATAGGTGCCTCACTGATTAAGCATTG
GTAACTGTCAGACCAAGTTTACTCATATATACTTTAGATTGATTTAAAACTTCATTTTTAATTTAAAAGG
ATCTAGGTGAAGATCCTTTTTGATAATCTCATGACCAAAATCCCTTAACGTGAGTTTTCGTTCCACTGAG
CGTCAGACCCCGTAGAAAAGATCAAAGGATCTTCTTGAGATCCTTTTTTTCTGCGCGTAATCTGCTGCTT
GCAAACAAAAAAACCACCGCTACCAGCGGTGGTTTGTTTGCCGGATCAAGAGCTACCAACTCTTTTTCCG
AAGGTAACTGGCTTCAGCAGAGCGCAGATACCAAATACTGTTCTTCTAGTGTAGCCGTAGTTAGGCCACC
ACTTCAAGAACTCTGTAGCACCGCCTACATACCTCGCTCTGCTAATCCTGTTACCAGTGGCTGCTGCCAG
TGGCGATAAGTCGTGTCTTACCGGGTTGGACTCAAGACGATAGTTACCGGATAAGGCGCAGCGGTCGGGC
TGAACGGGGGGTTCGTGCACACAGCCCAGCTTGGAGCGAACGACCTACACCGAACTGAGATACCTACAGC
GTGAGCTATGAGAAAGCGCCACGCTTCCCGAAGGGAGAAAGGCGGACAGGTATCCGGTAAGCGGCAGGGT
CGGAACAGGAGAGCGCACGAGGGAGCTTCCAGGGGGAAACGCCTGGTATCTTTATAGTCCTGTCGGGTTT
CGCCACCTCTGACTTGAGCGTCGATTTTTGTGATGCTCGTCAGGGGGGCGGAGCCTATGGAAAAACGCCA
GCAACGCGGCCTTTTTACGGTTCCTGGCCTTTTGCTGGCCTTTTGCTCACATGTTCTTTCCTGCGTTATC
CCCTGATTCTGTGGATAACCGTATTACCGCCTTTGAGTGAGCTGATACCGCTCGCCGCAGCCGAACGACC
GAGCGCAGCGAGTCAGTGAGCGAGGAAGCGGAAGAGCGCCCAATACGCAAACCGCCTCTCCCCGCGCGTT
GGCCGATTCATTAATGCAGCTGGCACGACAGGTTTCCCGACTGGAAAGCGGGCAGTGAGCGCAACGCAAT
TAATGTGAGTTAGCTCACTCATTAGGCACCCCAGGCTTTACACTTTATGCTTCCGGCTCGTATGTTGTGT
GGAATTGTGAGCGGATAACAATTTCACACAGGAAACAGCT
